Addgene plasmid #119687: pBMN mCherry-p62(ΔUBD)
Purpose: For mammalian expression of p62 without its UBD
Depositing lab: Michael Lazarou. Depositing organization: Monash University. Publication: LC3/GABARAPs drive ubiquitin-independent recruitment of Optineurin and NDP52 to amplify mitophagy. Padman BS, Nguyen TN, Uoselis L, Skulsuppaisarn M, Nguyen LK, Lazarou M. Nat Commun. 2019 Jan 24;10(1):408. doi: 10.1038/s41467-019-08335-6. PubMed 30679426.
Backbone
  Vector backbone: pBMN
  Vector type: Mammalian Expression, Retroviral
Growth in bacteria
  Bacterial resistance: Ampicillin, 100 μg/mL
  Growth temperature: 37°C
  Growth strain: NEB Stable
  Copy number: High Copy
Gene/Insert
  Gene/Insert name: p62 (alt name: SQSTM1)
  Species: H. sapiens (human)
  Insert size (bp): 1158
  Mutation: UBD deletion (1-385)
  Entrez Gene: SQSTM1 (a.k.a. A170, DMRV, EBIAP, FTDALS3, NADGP, OSIL, PDB3, ZIP3, p60, p62, p62B)
  Tag / fusion protein: mCherry (N terminal on insert)
  Cloning method: Gibson Cloning
Terms and licenses: Academic/Nonprofit Terms; Industry Terms: Not Available to Industry
How to cite: pBMN mCherry-p62(ΔUBD) was a gift from Michael Lazarou (Addgene plasmid # 119687 ; http://n2t.net/addgene:119687 ; RRID:Addgene_119687)
