[The description below was written by a language model from this plasmid's Addgene catalogue record and pLannotate feature annotations shown in this document.]
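Description:
pBMN mCherry-p62(ΔUBD) is a Moloney murine leukemia virus-based retroviral vector for expressing a truncated human p62 (SQSTM1) in mammalian cells. In bacteria it is maintained through a high-copy ColE1/pUC-type origin and selected with ampicillin via the β-lactamase gene and its native promoter. The annotation of the 7,655-nt sequence also picks up a short lacI fragment and an IS1 prokaryotic transposable element in the backbone region. The record does not comment on the IS1 element, so whether it is an original backbone feature or a later insertion cannot be determined.

The viral cassette is flanked by MMLV long terminal repeats and carries the Ψ packaging signal, a truncated gag lacking its start codon, and a pol region containing the splice acceptor. These elements allow the transcript to be packaged into retroviral particles when gag, pol and env are supplied in trans. No separate internal promoter is annotated, so expression is presumably driven from the 5' LTR. The downstream LTR is annotated in two adjoining pieces, one of which matches a self-inactivating ΔU3 variant only as a fragment, so the table does not clearly indicate a self-inactivating design.

The payload is an mCherry coding sequence joined through a short multiple-cloning-site remnant to residues 1–385 of p62, which places the red fluorescent protein at the N terminus. The truncation removes the ubiquitin-binding domain. p62 is a selective autophagy receptor that bridges polyubiquitinated cargo to LC3-family proteins on autophagosomes. This mutant therefore allows its localisation and recruitment to be followed by fluorescence without ubiquitin binding, consistent with the associated study of ubiquitin-independent receptor recruitment in mitophagy.
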