Features (pLannotate 1.2.2; 14 found; start..end, strand, type, name):
    228..819     +  LTR            LTR: long terminal repeat from Moloney murine leukemia virus
    882..1239    +  misc_feature   MMLV Ψ: packaging signal of Moloney murine leukemia virus (MMLV)
   1304..1720    +  CDS            gag (truncated): truncated Moloney murine leukemia virus (MMLV) gag gene lacking the start codon
   1730..2104    +  misc_feature   pol region: Moloney murine leukemia virus (MMLV) pol region containing the splice acceptor site
   2113..2820    +  CDS            mCherry: mCherry is a basic (constitutively fluorescent) red fluorescent protein published in 2004, derived from Discosoma sp.. It is reported to be a very rapidly-maturing monomer with low acid sensitivity.
   2821..2848    +  misc_feature   MCS (fragment): multiple cloning site
   2851..4005    +  CDS            SQSTM1 (fragment): SQSTM_HUMAN - Also known as ORCA, OSIL. Experimental evidence at protein level: Swiss-Prot protein existence level 1. Autophagy receptor required for selective macroautophagy (aggrephagy). Functions as a bridge between polyubiquitinated cargo and autophagosomes. Interacts directly with both the cargo to become degraded and an autophagy modifier of the MAP1 LC3 family (PubMed:16286508, PubMed:20168092, PubMed:24128730, PubMed:28404643, PubMed:22622177). Along with WDFY3, involved in the formation and autophagic degradation of cytoplasmic ubiquitin-containing inclusions (p62 bodies, ALIS/aggreso
   4080..4201    +  LTR            3' LTR (ΔU3) (fragment): self-inactivating 3' long terminal repeat (LTR) from Moloney murine leukemia virus
   4202..4671    +  LTR            LTR: long terminal repeat from Moloney murine leukemia virus
   4737..4789    -  CDS            lacI (fragment): lac repressor; lacI; The lac repressor binds to the lac operator to inhibit transcription in E. coli. This inhibition can be relieved by adding lactose or isopropyl-β-D-thiogalactopyranoside (IPTG).
   4972..5560    -  rep_origin     ori: high-copy-number ColE1/pMB1/pBR322/pUC origin of replication
   5724..6584    -  CDS            AmpR: β-lactamase; bla; confers resistance to ampicillin, carbenicillin, and related antibiotics
   6585..6689    -  promoter       AmpR promoter: bla
   6834..7601    -  mobile_element IS1: prokaryotic transposable element IS1
>Addgene plasmid #119687 | pBMN mCherry-p62(ΔUBD) | addgene full sequence | sequence record 232964 | Addgene NGS Result
CAATGTGCATGAATGCTGCAATATTCCTGTTACCAAAGCTAGTATAAATAAAAATAGATAAACGTGGAAA
TTACTTAGAGTTTCTGTCATTAACGTTTCCTTCCTCAGTTGACAACATAAATGCGCTGCTGAGAAGCCAG
TTTGCATCTGTCAGGATCAATTTCCCATTATGCCAGTCATATTAATTACTAGTCAATTAGTTGATTTTTA
TTTTTGACATATACATGTGAAAGACCCCACCTGTAGGTTTGGCAAGCTAGCTTAAGTAACGCCATTTTGC
AAGGCATGGAAAAATACATAACTGAGAATAGAAAAGTTCAGATCAAGGTCAGGAACAGATGGAACAGCTG
AATATGGGCCAAACAGGATATCTGTGGTAAGCAGTTCCTGCCCCGGCTCAGGGCCAAGAACAGATGGAAC
AGCTGAATATGGGCCAAACAGGATATCTGTGGTAAGCAGTTCCTGCCCCGGCTCAGGGCCAAGAACAGAT
GGTCCCCAGATGCGGTCCAGCCCTCAGCAGTTTCTAGAGAACCATCAGATGTTTCCAGGGTGCCCCAAGG
ACCTGAAATGACCCTGTGCCTTATTTGAACTAACCAATCAGTTCGCTTCTCGCTTCTGTTCGCGCGCTTC
TGCTCCCCGAGCTCAATAAAAGAGCCCACAACCCCTCACTCGGCGCGCCAGTCCTCCGATTGACTGAGTC
GCCCGGGTACCCGTGTATCCAATAAACCCTCTTGCAGTTGCATCCGACTTGTGGTCTCGCTGTTCCTTGG
GAGGGTCTCCTCTGAGTGATTGACTACCCGTCAGCGGGGGTCTTTCATTTGGGGGCTCGTCCGGGATCGG
GAGACCCCTGCCCAGGGACCACCGACCCACCACCGGGAGGTAAGCTGGCCAGCAACTTATCTGTGTCTGT
CCGATTGTCTAGTGTCTATGACTGATTTTATGCGCCTGCGTCGGTACTAGTTAGCTAACTAGCTCTGTAT
CTGGCGGACCCGTGGTGGAACTGACGAGTTCGGAACACCCGGCCGCAACCCTGGGAGACGTCCCAGGGAC
TTCGGGGGCCGTTTTTGTGGCCCGACCTGAGTCCAAAAATCCCGATCGTTTTGGACTCTTTGGTGCACCC
CCCTTAGAGGAGGGATATGTGGTTCTGGTAGGAGACGAGAACCTAAAACAGTTCCCGCCTCCGTCTGAAT
TTTTGCTTTCGGTTTGGGACCGAAGCCGCGCCGCGCGTCTTGTCTGCTGCAGCATCGTTCTGTGTTGTCT
CTGTCTGACTGTGTTTCTGTATTTGTCTGAAAATATGGGCCCGGGCCAGACTGTTACCACTCCCTTAAGT
TTGACCTTAGGTCACTGGAAAGATGTCGAGCGGATCGCTCACAACCAGTCGGTAGATGTCAAGAAGAGAC
GTTGGGTTACCTTCTGCTCTGCAGAATGGCCAACCTTTAACGTCGGATGGCCGCGAGACGGCACCTTTAA
CCGAGACCTCATCACCCAGGTTAAGATCAAGGTCTTTTCACCTGGCCCGCATGGACACCCAGACCAGGTC
CCCTACATCGTGACCTGGGAAGCCTTGGCTTTTGACCCCCCTCCCTGGGTCAAGCCCTTTGTACACCCTA
AGCCTCCGCCTCCTCTTCCTCCATCCGCCCCGTCTCTCCCCCTTGAACCTCCTCGTTCGACCCCGCCTCG
ATCCTCCCTTTATCCAGCCCTCACTCCTTCTCTAGGCGCCCCCATATGGCCATATGAGATCTTATATGGG
GCACCCCCGCCCCTTGTAAACTTCCCTGACCCTGACATGACAAGAGTTACTAACAGCCCCTCTCTCCAAG
CTCACTTACAGGCTCTCTACTTAGTCCAGCACGAAGTCTGGAGACCTCTGGCGGCAGCCTACCAAGAACA
ACTGGACCGACCGGTGGTACCTCACCCTTACCGAGTCGGCGACACAGTGTGGGTCCGCCGACACCAGACT
AAGAACCTAGAACCTCGCTGGAAAGGACCTTACACAGTCCTGCTGACCACCCCCACCGCCCTCAAAGTAG
ACGGCATCGCAGCTTGGATACACGCCGCCCACGTGAAGGCTGCCGACCCCGGGGGTGGACCATCCTCTAG
ACTGCCGCCACCATGGTGAGCAAGGGCGAGGAGGATAACATGGCCATCATCAAGGAGTTCATGCGCTTCA
AGGTGCACATGGAGGGCTCCGTGAACGGCCACGAGTTCGAGATCGAGGGCGAGGGCGAGGGCCGCCCCTA
CGAGGGCACCCAGACCGCCAAGCTGAAGGTGACCAAGGGTGGCCCCCTGCCCTTCGCCTGGGACATCCTG
TCCCCTCAGTTCATGTACGGCTCCAAGGCCTACGTGAAGCACCCCGCCGACATCCCCGACTACTTGAAGC
TGTCCTTCCCCGAGGGCTTCAAGTGGGAGCGCGTGATGAACTTCGAGGACGGCGGCGTGGTGACCGTGAC
CCAGGACTCCTCCCTGCAGGACGGCGAGTTCATCTACAAGGTGAAGCTGCGCGGCACCAACTTCCCCTCC
GACGGCCCCGTAATGCAGAAGAAGACCATGGGCTGGGAGGCCTCCTCCGAGCGGATGTACCCCGAGGACG
GCGCCCTGAAGGGCGAGATCAAGCAGAGGCTGAAGCTGAAGGACGGCGGCCACTACGACGCTGAGGTCAA
GACCACCTACAAGGCCAAGAAGCCCGTGCAGCTGCCCGGCGCCTACAACGTCAACATCAAGTTGGACATC
ACCTCCCACAACGAGGACTACACCATCGTGGAACAGTACGAACGCGCCGAGGGCCGCCACTCCACCGGCG
GCATGGACGAGCTGTACAAGTCCGGACTCAGATCTCGAGCTCAAGCTTGGGCGTCGCTCACCGTGAAGGC
CTACCTTCTGGGCAAGGAGGACGCGGCGCGCGAGATTCGCCGCTTCAGCTTCTGCTGCAGCCCCGAGCCT
GAGGCGGAAGCCGAGGCTGCGGCGGGTCCGGGACCCTGCGAGCGGCTGCTGAGCCGGGTGGCCGCCCTGT
TCCCCGCGCTGCGGCCTGGCGGCTTCCAGGCGCACTACCGCGATGAGGACGGGGACTTGGTTGCCTTTTC
CAGTGACGAGGAATTGACAATGGCCATGTCCTACGTGAAGGATGACATCTTCCGAATCTACATTAAAGAG
AAAAAAGAGTGCCGGCGGGACCACCGCCCACCGTGTGCTCAGGAGGCGCCCCGCAACATGGTGCACCCCA
ATGTGATCTGCGATGGCTGCAATGGGCCTGTGGTAGGAACCCGCTACAAGTGCAGCGTCTGCCCAGACTA
CGACTTGTGTAGCGTCTGCGAGGGAAAGGGCTTGCACCGGGGGCACACCAAGCTCGCATTCCCCAGCCCC
TTCGGGCACCTGTCTGAGGGCTTCTCGCACAGCCGCTGGCTCCGGAAGGTGAAACACGGACACTTCGGGT
GGCCAGGATGGGAAATGGGTCCACCAGGAAACTGGAGCCCACGTCCTCCTCGTGCAGGGGAGGCCCGCCC
TGGCCCCACGGCAGAATCAGCTTCTGGTCCATCGGAGGATCCGAGTGTGAATTTCCTAAAGAACGTTGGG
GAGAGTGTGGCAGCTGCCCTTAGCCCTCTGGGCATTGAAGTTGATATCGATGTGGAGCACGGAGGGAAAA
GAAGCCGCCTGACCCCCGTCTCTCCAGAGAGTTCCAGCACAGAGGAGAAGAGCAGCTCACAGCCAAGCAG
CTGCTGCTCTGATCCCAGCAAGCCGGGTGGGAATGTTGAGGGCGCCACGCAGTCTCTGGCGGAGCAGATG
AGAAAGATCGCCTTGGAGTCCGAGGGGCGCCCTGAGGAACAGATGGAGTCGGATAACTGTTCAGGAGGAG
ATGATGACTGGACCCATCTGTCTTCAAAAGAAGTGGACCCGTCTACAGGTGAACTCCAGTCCCTACAGAT
GCCAGAATCCGAAGGGCCAAGCTCTCTGGACCCCTCCCAGGAGGGACCCACAGGGCTGAAGGAAGCTGCC
TTGTACCCACATCTCTGAGGATCCACCGGATCTAGATAACTGATCACGATAAAATAAAAGATTTTATTTA
GTCTCCAGAAAAAGGGGGGAATGAAAGACCCCACCTGTAGGTTTGGCAAGCTAGCTTAAGTAACGCCATT
TTGCAAGGCATGGAAAAATACATAACTGAGAATAGAGAAGTTCAGATCAAGGTCAGGAACAGATGGAACA
GCTGAATATGGGCCAAACAGGATATCTGTGGTAAGCAGTTCCTGCCCCGGCTCAGGGCCAAGAACAGATG
GAACAGCTGAATATGGGCCAAACAGGATATCTGTGGTAAGCAGTTCCTGCCCCGGCTCAGGGCCAAGAAC
AGATGGTCCCCAGATGCGGTCCAGCCCTCAGCAGTTTCTAGAGAACCATCAGATGTTTCCAGGGTGCCCC
AAGGACCTGAAATGACCCTGTGCCTTATTTGAACTAACCAATCAGTTCGCTTCTCGCTTCTGTTCGCGCG
CTTCTGCTCCCCGAGCTCAATAAAAGAGCCCACAACCCCTCACTCGGGGCGCCAGTCCTCCGATTGACTG
AGTCGCCCGGGTACCCGTGTATCCAATAAACCCTCTTGCAGTTGCATCCGACTTGTGGTCTCGCTGTTCC
TTGGGAGGGTCTCCTCTGAGTGATTGACTACCCGTCAGCGGGGGTCTTTCACATGCAGCATGTATCAAAA
TTAATTTGGTTTTTTTTCTTAAGTATTTACATTAAATGGCCATAGTTGCATTAATGAATCGGCCAACGCG
CGGGGAGAGGCGGTTTGCGTATTGGGCGCTCTTCCGCTTCCTCGCTCACTGACTCGCTGCGCTCGGTCGT
TCGGCTGCGGCGAGCGGTATCAGCTCACTCAAAGGCGGTAATACGGTTATCCACAGAATCAGGGGATAAC
GCAGGAAAGAACATGTGAGCAAAAGGCCAGCAAAAGGCCAGGAACCGTAAAAAGGCCGCGTTGCTGGCGT
TTTTCCATAGGCTCCGCCCCCCTGACGAGCATCACAAAAATCGACGCTCAAGTCAGAGGTGGCGAAACCC
GACAGGACTATAAAGATACCAGGCGTTTCCCCCTGGAAGCTCCCTCGTGCGCTCTCCTGTTCCGACCCTG
CCGCTTACCGGATACCTGTCCGCCTTTCTCCCTTCGGGAAGCGTGGCGCTTTCTCATAGCTCACGCTGTA
GGTATCTCAGTTCGGTGTAGGTCGTTCGCTCCAAGCTGGGCTGTGTGCACGAACCCCCCGTTCAGCCCGA
CCGCTGCGCCTTATCCGGTAACTATCGTCTTGAGTCCAACCCGGTAAGACACGACTTATCGCCACTGGCA
GCAGCCACTGGTAACAGGATTAGCAGAGCGAGGTATGTAGGCGGTGCTACAGAGTTCTTGAAGTGGTGGC
CTAACTACGGCTACACTAGAAGAACAGTATTTGGTATCTGCGCTCTGCTGAAGCCAGTTACCTTCGGAAA
AAGAGTTGGTAGCTCTTGATCCGGCAAACAAACCACCGCTGGTAGCGGTGGTTTTTTTGTTTGCAAGCAG
CAGATTACGCGCAGAAAAAAAGGATCTCAAGAAGATCCTTTGATCTTTTCTACGGGGTCTGACGCTCAGT
GGAACGAAAACTCACGTTAAGGGATTTTGGTCATGAGATTATCAAAAAGGATCTTCACCTAGATCCTTTT
GCGGCCGGCCGCAAATCAATCTAAAGTATATATGAGTAAACTTGGTCTGACAGTTACCAATGCTTAATCA
GTGAGGCACCTATCTCAGCGATCTGTCTATTTCGTTCATCCATAGTTGCCTGACTCCCCGTCGTGTAGAT
AACTACGATACGGGAGGGCTTACCATCTGGCCCCAGTGCTGCAATGATACCGCGAGACCCACGCTCACCG
GCTCCAGATTTATCAGCAATAAACCAGCCAGCCGGAAGGGCCGAGCGCAGAAGTGGTCCTGCAACTTTAT
CCGCCTCCATCCAGTCTATTAATTGTTGCCGGGAAGCTAGAGTAAGTAGTTCGCCAGTTAATAGTTTGCG
CAACGTTGTTGCCATTGCTACAGGCATCGTGGTGTCACGCTCGTCGTTTGGTATGGCTTCATTCAGCTCC
GGTTCCCAACGATCAAGGCGAGTTACATGATCCCCCATGTTGTGCAAAAAAGCGGTTAGCTCCTTCGGTC
CTCCGATCGTTGTCAGAAGTAAGTTGGCCGCAGTGTTATCACTCATGGTTATGGCAGCACTGCATAATTC
TCTTACTGTCATGCCATCCGTAAGATGCTTTTCTGTGACTGGTGAGTACTCAACCAAGTCATTCTGAGAA
TAGTGTATGCGGCGACCGAGTTGCTCTTGCCCGGCGTCAATACGGGATAATACCGCGCCACATAGCAGAA
CTTTAAAAGTGCTCATCATTGGAAAACGTTCTTCGGGGCGAAAACTCTCAAGGATCTTACCGCTGTTGAG
ATCCAGTTCGATGTAACCCACTCGTGCACCCAACTGATCTTCAGCATCTTTTACTTTCACCAGCGTTTCT
GGGTGAGCAAAAACAGGAAGGCAAAATGCCGCAAAAAAGGGAATAAGGGCGACACGGAAATGTTGAATAC
TCATACTCTTCCTTTTTCAATATTATTGAAGCATTTATCAGGGTTATTGTCTCATGAGCGGATACATATT
TGAATGTATTTAGAAAAATAAACAAATAGGGGTTCCGCGCACATTTCCCCGAAAAGTGCCACCAGCTTTG
CTCTTAGGAGTTTCCTAATACATCCCAAACTCAAATATATAAAGCATTTGACTTGTTCTATGCCCTAGGG
GGCGGGGGGAAGCTAAGCCAGCTTTTTTTAACATTTAAAATGTGGTAATGACTCCAACTTATTGATAGTG
TTTTATGTTCAGATAATGCCCGATGACTTTGTCATGCAGCTCCACCGATTTTGAGAACGACAGCGACTTC
CGTCCCAGCCGTGCCAGGTGCTGCCTCAGATTCAGGTTATGCCGCTCAATTCGCTGCGTATATCGCTTGC
TGATTACGTGCAGCTTTCCCTTCAGGCGGGATTCATACAGCGGCCAGCCATCCGTCATCCATATCACCAC
GTCAAAGGGTGACAGCAGGCTCATAAGACGCCCCAGCGTCGCCATAGTGCGTTCACCGAATACGTGCGCA
ACAACCGTCTTCCGGAGACTGTCATACGCGTAAAACAGCCAGCGCTGGCGCGATTTAGCCCCGACATAGC
CCCACTGTTCGTCCATTTCCGCGCAGACGATGACGTCACTGCCCGGCTGTATGCGCGAGGTTACCGACTG
CGGCCTGAGTTTTTTAAGTGACGTAAAATCGTGTTGAGGCCAACGCCCATAATGCGGGCTGTTGCCCGGC
ATCCAACGCCATTCATGGCCATATCAATGATTTTCTGGTGCGTACCGGGTTGAGAAGCGGTGTAAGTGAA
CTGCAGTTGCCATGTTTTACGGCAGTGAGAGCAGAGATAGCGCTGATGTCCGGCGGTGCTTTTGCCGTTA
CGCACCACCCCGTCAGTAGCTGAACAGGAGGGACAGCTGATAGAAACAGAAGCCACTGGAGCACCTCAAA
AACACCATCATACACTAAATCAGTAAGTTGGCAGCATCACCTTAAAATGTTAATTCCATTTTAAATGCAC
AGATGTTTTTATTTCATAAGGGTTT
